>Addgene plasmid #106276 | pAPcrRNA_Eco | addgene full sequence | sequence record 246609 | Addgene NGS Result
CTAAATTGTAAGCGTTAATATTTTGTTAAAATTCGCGTTAAATTTTTGTTAAATCAGCTCATTTTTTAAC
CAATAGGCCGAAATCGGCAAAATCCCTTATAAATCAAAAGAATAGACCGAGATAGGGT
[37 nt withheld, positions 129-165]
AAAGAACGTGGACTCCAACGTCAAAGG
[49 nt withheld, positions 193-241]
T
[91 nt withheld, positions 243-333]
G
[124 nt withheld, positions 335-458]
CCCATTCGCCATTCAGGCTGCGCAACTGTTGGGAAGGGCGATCGGTGCGGGCCTCTTCGCTATTACGCCA
GCTGGCGAAAGGGGGATGTGCTGCAAGGCGATTAAGTTGGGTAACGCCAGGGTTTTCCCAGTCACGACGT
TGTAAAACGACGGCCAGTGAGCGCGCGTAATACGACTCACTATAGGGCGAATTGGGTACCGAGGGCCTAT
TTCCCATGATTCCTTCATATTTGCATATACGATACAAGGCTGTTAGAGAGATAATTGGAATTAATTTGAC
TGTAAACACAAAGATATTAGTACAAAATACGTGACGTAGAAAGTAATAATTTCTTGGGTAGTTTGCAGTT
TTAAAATTATGTTTTAAAATGGACTATCATATGCTTACCGTAACTTGAAAGTATTTCGATTTCTTGGCTT
TATATATCTTGTGGAAAGGACGAAACACCGCGGCTCGAGTTCCCCGCGCCAGCGGGGATAAACCGTTTTT
TTCCGAGCTCCAGCTTTTGTTCCCTTTAGTGAGGGTTAATTGCGCGCTTGGCGTAATCATGGTCATAGCT
GTTTCCTGTGTGAAATTGTTATCCGCTCACAATTCCACACAACATACGAGCCGGAAGCATAAAGTGTAAA
GCCTGGGGTGCCTAATGAGTGAGCTAACTCACATTAATTGCGTTGCGCTCACTGCCCGCTTTCCAGTCGG
GAAACCTGTCGTGCCAGCTGCATTAATGAATCGGCCAACGCGCGGGGAGAGGCGGTTTGCGTATTGGGCG
CTCTTCCGCTTCCTCGCTCACTGACTCGCTGCGCTCGGTCGTTCGGCTGCGGCGAGCGGTATCAGCTCAC
TCAAAGGCGGTAATACGGTTATCCACAGAATCAGGGGATAACGCAGGAAAGAACATGTGAGCAAAAGGCC
AGCAAAAGGCCAGGAACCGTAAAAAGGCCGCGTTGCTGGCGTTTTTCCATAGGCTCCGCCCCCCTGACGA
GCATCACAAAAATCGACGCTCAAGTCAGAGGTGGCGAAACCCGACAGGACTATAAAGATACCAGGCGTTT
CCCCCTGGAAGCTCCCTCGTGCGCTCTCCTGTTCCGACCCTGCCGCTTACCGGATACCTGTCCGCCTTTC
TCCCTTCGGGAAGCGTGGCGCTTTCTCATAGCTCACGCTGTAGGTATCTCAGTTCGGTGTAGGTCGTTCG
CTCCAAGCTGGGCTGTGTGCACGAACCCCCCGTTCAGCCCGACCGCTGCGCCTTATCCGGTAACTATCGT
CTTGAGTCCAACCCGGTAAGACACGACTTATCGCCACTGGCAGCAGCCACTGGTAACAGGATTAGCAGAG
CGAGGTATGTAGGCGGTGCTACAGAGTTCTTGAAGTGGTGGCCTAACTACGGCTACACTAGAAGAACAGT
ATTTGGTATCTGCGCTCTGCTGAAGCCAGTTACCTTCGGAAAAAGAGTTGGTAGCTCTTGATCCGGCAAA
CAAACCACCGCTGGTAGCGGTGGTTTTTTTGTTTGCAAGCAGCAGATTACGCGCAGAAAAAAAGGATCTC
AAGAAGATCCTTTGATCTTTTCTACGGGGTCTGACGCTCAGTGGAACGAAAACTCACGTTAAGGGATTTT
GGTCATGAGATTATCAAAAAGGATCTTCACCTAGATCCTTTTAAATTAAAAATGAAGTTTTAAATCAATC
TAAAGTATATATGAGTAAACTTGGTCTGACAGTTACCAATGCTTAATCAGTGAGGCACCTATCTCAGCGA
TCTGTCTATTTCGTTCATCCATAGTTGCCTGACTCCCCGTCGTGTAGATAACTACGATACGGGAGGGCTT
ACCATCTGGCCCCAGTGCTGCAATGATACCGCGAGACCCACGCTCACCGGCTCCAGATTTATCAGCAATA
AACCAGCCAGCCGGAAGGGCCGAGCGCAGAAGTGGTCCTGCAACTTTATCCGCCTCCATCCAGTCTATTA
ATTGTTGCCGGGAAGCTAGAGTAAGTAGTTCGCCAGTTAATAGTTTGCGCAACGTTGTTGCCATTGCTAC
AGGCATCGTGGTGTCACGCTCGTCGTTTGGTATGGCTTCATTCAGCTCCGGTTCCCAACGATCAAGGCGA
GTTACATGATCCCCCATGTTGTGCAAAAAAGCGGTTAGCTCCTTCGGTCCTCCGATCGTTGTCAGAAGTA
AGTTGGCCGCAGTGTTATCACTCATGGTTATGGCAGCACTGCATAATTCTCTTACTGTCATGCCATCCGT
AAGATGCTTTTCTGTGACTGGTGAGTACTCAACCAAGTCATTCTGAGAATAGTGTATGCGGCGACCGAGT
TGCTCTTGCCCGGCGTCAATACGGGATAATACCGCGCCACATAGCAGAACTTTAAAAGTGCTCATCATTG
GAAAACGTTCTTCGGGGCGAAAACTCTCAAGGATCTTACCGCTGTTGAGATCCAGTTCGATGTAACCCAC
TCGTGCACCCAACTGATCTTCAGCATCTTTTACTTTCACCAGCGTTTCTGGGTGAGCAAAAACAGGAAGG
CAAAATGCCGCAAAAAAGGGAATAAGGGCGACACGGAAATGTTGAATACTCATACTCTTCCTTTTTCAAT
ATTATTGAAGCATTTATCAGGGTTATTGTCTCATGAGCGGATACATATTTGAATGTATTTAGAAAAATAA
ACAAATAGGGGTTCCGCGCACATTTCCCCGAAAAGTGCCAC
Features (pLannotate 1.2.2; 12 found; start..end, strand, type, name):
     30..458     -  rep_origin     f1 ori (sequence partly withheld): f1 bacteriophage origin of replication; arrow indicates direction of (+) strand synthesis
    463..618     -  CDS            lacZα (fragment): LacZα fragment of β-galactosidase; lacZ fragment
    626..644     +  promoter       T7 promoter: promoter for bacteriophage T7 RNA polymerase
    659..899     +  promoter       U6 promoter: RNA polymerase III promoter for human U6 snRNA
    971..989     -  promoter       T3 promoter: promoter for bacteriophage T3 RNA polymerase
   1034..1050    -  protein_bind   lac operator: The lac repressor binds to the lac operator to inhibit transcription in E. coli. This inhibition can be relieved by adding lactose or isopropyl-β-D-thiogalactopyranoside (IPTG). lac repressor encoded by lacI
   1058..1088    -  promoter       lac promoter: promoter for the E. coli lac operon
   1103..1124    -  protein_bind   CAP binding site: CAP binding activates transcription in the presence of cAMP. E. coli catabolite activator protein
   1137..1229    -  CDS            lacI (fragment): lac repressor; lacI; The lac repressor binds to the lac operator to inhibit transcription in E. coli. This inhibition can be relieved by adding lactose or isopropyl-β-D-thiogalactopyranoside (IPTG).
   1412..2000    -  rep_origin     ori: high-copy-number ColE1/pMB1/pBR322/pUC origin of replication
   2171..3031    -  CDS            AmpR: β-lactamase; bla; confers resistance to ampicillin, carbenicillin, and related antibiotics
   3032..3136    -  promoter       AmpR promoter: bla
