[The description below was written by a language model from this plasmid's Addgene catalogue record and pLannotate feature annotations shown in this document.]
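Description:
pAPcrRNA_Eco is a small (about 3.2 kb) empty cloning backbone for expressing CRISPR RNAs of the Escherichia coli Type I-E CRISPR-Cas system in mammalian cells. The catalogue lists the backbone as pcDNA. The annotated features, however, show the layout of a compact phagemid-style cloning vector: an f1 origin, a lacZα fragment, a lac promoter/operator with CAP binding site, and flanking T7 and T3 promoters. No mammalian selection marker or Pol II expression cassette is annotated. The plasmid is propagated in E. coli at high copy from a ColE1/pUC-type origin and selected with ampicillin through the β-lactamase gene and its native promoter. The f1 origin would in principle permit single-stranded DNA production.

The functional payload is a human U6 promoter, an RNA polymerase III promoter suited to producing short, uncapped, non-polyadenylated transcripts such as guide RNAs. It sits between the T7 and T3 promoters within the disrupted lacZα region. The short unannotated stretch downstream of U6 presumably holds the crRNA cloning site, but the feature table does not annotate any repeat elements, spacer insertion site or terminator, so their arrangement cannot be stated from the record. The record gives Gibson assembly as the cloning method, and the T7 promoter region serves as the sequencing primer site.

Once a spacer is added, the plasmid is meant to be delivered to mammalian cells together with separately supplied Type I-E Cas (Cascade) components, which this vector does not encode. The associated work concerns targeted transcriptional modulation in human cells using Type I CRISPR-Cas systems.
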