Addgene plasmid #106276: pAPcrRNA_Eco
Purpose: (Empty Backbone) E.coli CRISPR Type I-E crRNA cloning vector for mammalian expression driven by U6 promoter
Depositing lab: Charles Gersbach. Depositing organization: Duke University. Publication: Targeted transcriptional modulation with type I CRISPR-Cas systems in human cells. Pickar-Oliver A, Black JB, Lewis MM, Mutchnick KJ, Klann TS, Gilcrest KA, Sitton MJ, Nelson CE, Barrera A, Bartelt LC, Reddy TE, Beisel CL, Barrangou R, Gersbach CA. Nat Biotechnol. 2019 Sep 23. pii: 10.1038/s41587-019-0235-7. doi: 10.1038/s41587-019-0235-7. PubMed 31548729.
Backbone
  Vector backbone: pcDNA
  Backbone size (bp): 3159
  Vector type: Mammalian Expression, CRISPR
  Promoter: U6
Growth in bacteria
  Bacterial resistance: Ampicillin, 100 μg/mL
  Growth temperature: 37°C
  Growth strain: NEB Stable
  Copy number: High Copy
Gene/Insert
  Cloning method: Gibson Cloning
  Sequencing primers: 5′ TAATACGACTCACTATAGG
Terms and licenses: Academic/Nonprofit Terms; Industry Terms: Not Available to Industry
How to cite: pAPcrRNA_Eco was a gift from Charles Gersbach (Addgene plasmid # 106276 ; http://n2t.net/addgene:106276 ; RRID:Addgene_106276)
