>Addgene plasmid #106276 | pAPcrRNA_Eco | depositor partial sequence | sequence record 241858 | Eco crRNA cloning sequence
CCGCGGCTCGAGTTCCCCGCGCCAGCGGGGATAAACCGTTTTTTT
